Addgene plasmid #29411: pcDNA3.1/GS-DJ1-A104T
Depositing lab: Mark Cookson. Depositing organization: National Institute on Aging (NIA).
Backbone
  Vector backbone: pcDNA3.1/GS
  Backbone manufacturer: Invitrogen
  Backbone size w/o insert (bp): 4000
  Vector type: Mammalian Expression
  Selectable markers: Neomycin (select with G418)
Growth in bacteria
  Bacterial resistance: Bleocin (Zeocin), 50 μg/mL
  Growth temperature: 37°C
  Growth strain: DH5alpha
  Copy number: High Copy
Gene/Insert
  Gene/Insert name: DJ1
  Species: H. sapiens (human)
  Mutation: Ala104Thr
  GenBank ID: AF021819
  Entrez Gene: PARK7 (a.k.a. DJ-1, DJ1, GATD2, HEL-S-67p)
  Cloning method: Restriction Enzyme
  Sequencing primers: 5′ CMV-F; 3′ BGH-Rev
Terms and licenses: Academic/Nonprofit Terms; Industry Terms: Not Available to Industry
How to cite: pcDNA3.1/GS-DJ1-A104T was a gift from Mark Cookson (Addgene plasmid # 29411 ; http://n2t.net/addgene:29411 ; RRID:Addgene_29411)
