[The description below was written by a language model from this plasmid's Addgene catalogue record.]
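Description:
pcDNA3.1/GS-DJ1-A104T is a mammalian expression plasmid built on Invitrogen's pcDNA3.1/GS backbone (listed as about 4 kb without insert) and carrying the human DJ1 coding sequence, the product of the PARK7 gene, with an alanine-to-threonine substitution at residue 104. The insert was introduced by restriction enzyme cloning. The record does not explicitly name the promoter or terminator. However, the listed sequencing primers, a CMV forward primer upstream and a BGH reverse primer downstream, fit the usual pcDNA3.1 layout, in which the insert lies between the strong constitutive CMV immediate-early promoter and the bovine growth hormone polyadenylation signal. No epitope tags or reporters are recorded, so the entry alone does not show whether the expressed protein carries any vector-encoded tag.

The plasmid is maintained at high copy in E. coli under Zeocin (bleomycin-family) selection. The catalogue lists neomycin/G418 as the selectable marker for mammalian cells. The two markers come from separate fields of the record, and no feature table is available to confirm which resistance cassettes are actually present, so the marker should be verified before attempting stable selection.

PARK7/DJ-1 is a gene in which mutations are associated with inherited early-onset Parkinson's disease. A point-mutant expression construct of this type is typically used for transient or stable expression in cultured mammalian cells, so that the stability, localisation or function of the variant can be compared with wild-type DJ-1. The record does not state a specific experimental purpose.
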