>Addgene plasmid #29411 | pcDNA3.1/GS-DJ1-A104T | addgene partial sequence | sequence record 34774 | 29411 with BGH-rev
GAATGGGTGACCTCGAAGCTCGCCCTTGTCTTTAAGAACAAGTGGAGCCTTCACTTGAGCCGCCACCTCC
TTGCCATTCAGGGCTTCAACAATTGCAAGCGCAAACTCGAAGCTGGTCCCAGGCCCCCGGCTTGTAAGAA
TCAGGCCGTCTTTTTCCACACGATTCTCAGAGTAGGTGTAATGACCTCCATTCATCATTTTGTCTTTAGC
AAGAGGGTGTGTTGTAACTTTACTTCCAAAACCTATTTCATGAGCCAACAGAGCAGTAGGACCTGCACAG
ATGGCGGCTATCAGGCCCTTCCGGTTTTCCTGCTCCTTCAGTATCTCCTTCACAGCAGCAGACTCAGATA
AATTCTGTGCGCCCAGATTACCTCCTGGTAGAACCACCACATCATATGGTCCCTCTTTTTTTGCATCTTC
AAGGCTGGCATCAGGACAAATGACCACATCACGGCTACACTGTACTGGGTCTTTTCCAGCCAGGCCTGCA
ACGGTGACCTTAATCCCAGCTCGCCTCATGACATCTACAGGGATGACCGTCTCCATTTCCTCTGCTCCTT
TAGCCAGGATGACCAGAGCTCTTTTGGAAGCCATGGTGAAGGGCGAGCTTAAC
